Addgene plasmid #28230: pEGFP-C1-ER alpha
Purpose: Mammalian expression of Estrogen Receptor alpha fused to EGFP
Depositing lab: Michael Mancini. Publication: Subnuclear trafficking of estrogen receptor-alpha and steroid receptor coactivator-1. Stenoien DL, Mancini MG, Patel K, Allegretto EA, Smith CL, Mancini MA. Mol Endocrinol. 2000 Apr . 14(4):518-34. 10.1210/mend.14.4.0436 PubMed 10770489.
Backbone
  Vector backbone: pEGFP-C1
  Backbone manufacturer: Clontech
  Backbone size w/o insert (bp): 4731
  Vector type: Mammalian Expression
  Selectable markers: Neomycin (select with G418)
Growth in bacteria
  Bacterial resistance: Kanamycin, 50 μg/mL
  Growth temperature: 37°C
  Growth strain: DH5alpha
  Growth instructions: DH5 alpha, XL10G
  Copy number: High Copy
Gene/Insert
  Gene/Insert name: Estrogen Receptor alpha
  Species: H. sapiens (human)
  Insert size (bp): 1789
  GenBank ID: NM_000125
  Entrez Gene: ESR1 (a.k.a. ER, ESR, ESRA, ESTRR, Era, NR3A1)
  Tag / fusion protein: EGFP (N terminal on backbone)
  Cloning method: Restriction Enzyme; 5′ cloning site Kpn I (not destroyed); 3′ cloning site BamHI (not destroyed)
  Sequencing primers: 5′ EGFP-C; 3′ EGFP-N
Resource information
  A portion of this plasmid was derived from a plasmid made by: pRST7-ER alpha; Carolyn Smith, Baylor College of Medicine (originally from Donald P. McDonnell)
Terms and licenses: Academic/Nonprofit Terms; Industry Terms: Not Available to Industry
Depositor comments: Tzukerman MT, Esty A, Santiso-Mere D, Danielian P, Parker MG, Stein RB, Pike JW, McDonnell DP 1994 Human estrogen receptor transactivational capacity is determined by both cellular and promoter context and mediated by two functionally distinct intramolecular regions. Mol Endocrinol 8:21–30
How to cite: pEGFP-C1-ER alpha was a gift from Michael Mancini (Addgene plasmid # 28230 ; http://n2t.net/addgene:28230 ; RRID:Addgene_28230)
