[The description below was written by a language model from this plasmid's Addgene catalogue record and pLannotate feature annotations shown in this document.]
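Description:
pEGFP-C1-ER alpha is a mammalian expression plasmid built on the Clontech pEGFP-C1 backbone and encoding human estrogen receptor alpha (ESR1) fused to the C-terminus of EGFP. The roughly 1.8 kb receptor coding sequence was inserted between the KpnI and BamHI sites of the multiple cloning site, both of which are retained. It therefore follows the EGFP open reading frame through a short linker derived from the polylinker. Transcription of the fusion is driven by the human cytomegalovirus immediate early enhancer and promoter and terminated by the SV40 polyadenylation signal, giving strong constitutive expression in transfected mammalian cells. According to the record, the receptor sequence was derived from an earlier plasmid, pRST7-ER alpha.

The plasmid replicates in E. coli at high copy from a ColE1/pUC-type origin and also carries an f1 origin for single-stranded DNA production. A single Tn5 aminoglycoside phosphotransferase gene (NeoR/KanR) serves both hosts. A bacterial bla-type promoter drives it for kanamycin selection in bacteria, while the adjacent SV40 enhancer/early promoter and the HSV TK polyadenylation signal allow G418 selection of stable mammalian transfectants. The short large T antigen, ble and bGH poly(A) fragments in the feature table look like partial annotation matches within backbone sequence rather than functional elements. The sequenced record is 6,523 nt, consistent with the stated backbone and insert sizes.

The green fluorescent tag lets the receptor be followed by live or fixed cell microscopy. The associated publication concerns subnuclear trafficking of estrogen receptor alpha and a steroid receptor coactivator, which points to use in imaging receptor localization and dynamics.
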