Features (pLannotate 1.2.2; 17 found; start..end, strand, type, name):
      1..304     +  enhancer       CMV enhancer: human cytomegalovirus immediate early enhancer
    305..508     +  promoter       CMV promoter: human cytomegalovirus (CMV) immediate early promoter
    553..1269    +  CDS            EGFP: EGFP is a basic (constitutively fluorescent) green fluorescent protein published in 1996, derived from Aequorea victoria. It is reported to be a rapidly-maturing weak dimer with moderate acid sensitivity.
   1270..1320    +  misc_feature   MCS (fragment): multiple cloning site
   1321..3105    +  CDS            ESR1 (sequence withheld): ESR1_HUMAN - Also known as ESR, NR3A1. Experimental evidence at protein level: Swiss-Prot protein existence level 1. [Isoform 3]: Involved in activation of NOS3 and endothelial nitric oxide production (PubMed:21937726). Isoforms lacking one or several functional domains are thought to modulate transcriptional activity by competitive ligand or DNA binding and/or heterodimerization with the full-length receptor (PubMed:10970861). Binds to ERE and inhibits isoform 1 (PubMed:10970861). From Homo sapiens (Human).
   3108..3127    -  misc_feature   MCS (fragment): pUC18/19 multiple cloning site
   3144..3228    +  CDS            large T antigen (fragment): large T antigen from SV40 (simian virus 40)
   3251..3372    +  polyA_signal   SV40 poly(A) signal: SV40 polyadenylation signal
   3406..3834    -  rep_origin     f1 ori (sequence partly withheld): f1 bacteriophage origin of replication; arrow indicates direction of (+) strand synthesis
   3861..3965    +  promoter       AmpR promoter: bla
   3967..4324    +  promoter       SV40 promoter: SV40 enhancer and early promoter
   4359..5153    +  CDS            NeoR/KanR: aminoglycoside phosphotransferase from Tn5; aph(3')-II (or nptII); confers resistance to neomycin, kanamycin, and G418 (Geneticin®)
   5174..5326    +  CDS            ble (fragment): BLE_KLEPN - Experimental evidence at protein level: Swiss-Prot protein existence level 1. Binding protein with a strong affinity to the bleomycin family of antibiotics. Binds to CL990; an antimitotic-antibiotic compound. From Klebsiella pneumoniae.
   5385..5432    +  polyA_signal   HSV TK poly(A) signal: herpes simplex virus thymidine kinase polyadenylation signal (Cole and Stacy, 1985)
   5523..5539    -  polyA_signal   bGH poly(A) signal (fragment): bovine growth hormone polyadenylation signal
   5761..6349    +  rep_origin     ori: high-copy-number ColE1/pMB1/pBR322/pUC origin of replication
   6464..6523    +  enhancer       CMV enhancer (fragment): human cytomegalovirus immediate early enhancer
>Addgene plasmid #28230 | pEGFP-C1-ER alpha | addgene full sequence | sequence record 372031 | Addgene NGS Result
CGTTACATAACTTACGGTAAATGGCCCGCCTGGCTGACCGCCCAACGACCCCCGCCCATTGACGTCAATA
ATGACGTATGTTCCCATAGTAACGCCAATAGGGACTTTCCATTGACGTCAATGGGTGGAGTATTTACGGT
AAACTGCCCACTTGGCAGTACATCAAGTGTATCATATGCCAAGTACGCCCCCTATTGACGTCAATGACGG
TAAATGGCCCGCCTGGCATTATGCCCAGTACATGACCTTATGGGACTTTCCTACTTGGCAGTACATCTAC
GTATTAGTCATCGCTATTACCATGGTGATGCGGTTTTGGCAGTACATCAATGGGCGTGGATAGCGGTTTG
ACTCACGGGGATTTCCAAGTCTCCACCCCATTGACGTCAATGGGAGTTTGTTTTGGCACCAAAATCAACG
GGACTTTCCAAAATGTCGTAACAACTCCGCCCCATTGACGCAAATGGGCGGTAGGCGTGTACGGTGGGAG
GTCTATATAAGCAGAGCTGGTTTAGTGAACCGTCAGATCCGCTAGCGCTACCGGTCGCCACCATGGTGAG
CAAGGGCGAGGAGCTGTTCACCGGGGTGGTGCCCATCCTGGTCGAGCTGGACGGCGACGTAAACGGCCAC
AAGTTCAGCGTGTCCGGCGAGGGCGAGGGCGATGCCACCTACGGCAAGCTGACCCTGAAGTTCATCTGCA
CCACCGGCAAGCTGCCCGTGCCCTGGCCCACCCTCGTGACCACCCTGACCTACGGCGTGCAGTGCTTCAG
CCGCTACCCCGACCACATGAAGCAGCACGACTTCTTCAAGTCCGCCATGCCCGAAGGCTACGTCCAGGAG
CGCACCATCTTCTTCAAGGACGACGGCAACTACAAGACCCGCGCCGAGGTGAAGTTCGAGGGCGACACCC
TGGTGAACCGCATCGAGCTGAAGGGCATCGACTTCAAGGAGGACGGCAACATCCTGGGGCACAAGCTGGA
GTACAACTACAACAGCCACAACGTCTATATCATGGCCGACAAGCAGAAGAACGGCATCAAGGTGAACTTC
AAGATCCGCCACAACATCGAGGACGGCAGCGTGCAGCTCGCCGACCACTACCAGCAGAACACCCCCATCG
GCGACGGCCCCGTGCTGCTGCCCGACAACCACTACCTGAGCACCCAGTCCGCCCTGAGCAAAGACCCCAA
CGAGAAGCGCGATCACATGGTCCTGCTGGAGTTCGTGACCGCCGCCGGGATCACTCTCGGCATGGACGAG
CTGTACAAGTCCGGACTCAGATCTCGAGCTCAAGCTTCGAATTCTGCAGTCGACGGTACC
[1785 nt withheld, positions 1321-3105]
TGAGGTCGACTCTAGAGGATCCACCGGATCTAGATAACTGATCATAATCAGCCATACCACATTTGTAGAG
GTTTTACTTGCTTTAAAAAACCTCCCACACCTCCCCCTGAACCTGAAACATAAAATGAATGCAATTGTTG
TTGTTAACTTGTTTATTGCAGCTTATAATGGTTACAAATAAAGCAATAGCATCACAAATTTCACAAATAA
AGCATTTTTTTCACTGCATTCTAGTTGTGGTTTGTCCAAACTCATCAATGTATCTTAACGCGTAAATTGT
AAGCGTTAATATTTTGTTAAAATTCGCGTTAAATTTTTGTTAAATCAGCTCATTTTTTAACCAATAGGCC
GAAATCGGCAAAATCCCTTATAAATCAAAAGAATAGACCGAGATAGGGT
[37 nt withheld, positions 3505-3541]
AAAGAACGTGGACTCCAACGTCAAAGG
[49 nt withheld, positions 3569-3617]
T
[91 nt withheld, positions 3619-3709]
G
[124 nt withheld, positions 3711-3834]
CAGGTGGCACTTTTCGGGGAAATGTGCGCGGAACCCCTATTTGTTTATTTTTCTAAATACATTCAAATAT
GTATCCGCTCATGAGACAATAACCCTGATAAATGCTTCAATAATATTGAAAAAGGAAGAGTCCTGAGGCG
GAAAGAACCAGCTGTGGAATGTGTGTCAGTTAGGGTGTGGAAAGTCCCCAGGCTCCCCAGCAGGCAGAAG
TATGCAAAGCATGCATCTCAATTAGTCAGCAACCAGGTGTGGAAAGTCCCCAGGCTCCCCAGCAGGCAGA
AGTATGCAAAGCATGCATCTCAATTAGTCAGCAACCATAGTCCCGCCCCTAACTCCGCCCATCCCGCCCC
TAACTCCGCCCAGTTCCGCCCATTCTCCGCCCCATGGCTGACTAATTTTTTTTATTTATGCAGAGGCCGA
GGCCGCCTCGGCCTCTGAGCTATTCCAGAAGTAGTGAGGAGGCTTTTTTGGAGGCCTAGGCTTTTGCAAA
GATCGATCAAGAGACAGGATGAGGATCGTTTCGCATGATTGAACAAGATGGATTGCACGCAGGTTCTCCG
GCCGCTTGGGTGGAGAGGCTATTCGGCTATGACTGGGCACAACAGACAATCGGCTGCTCTGATGCCGCCG
TGTTCCGGCTGTCAGCGCAGGGGCGCCCGGTTCTTTTTGTCAAGACCGACCTGTCCGGTGCCCTGAATGA
ACTGCAAGACGAGGCAGCGCGGCTATCGTGGCTGGCCACGACGGGCGTTCCTTGCGCAGCTGTGCTCGAC
GTTGTCACTGAAGCGGGAAGGGACTGGCTGCTATTGGGCGAAGTGCCGGGGCAGGATCTCCTGTCATCTC
ACCTTGCTCCTGCCGAGAAAGTATCCATCATGGCTGATGCAATGCGGCGGCTGCATACGCTTGATCCGGC
TACCTGCCCATTCGACCACCAAGCGAAACATCGCATCGAGCGAGCACGTACTCGGATGGAAGCCGGTCTT
GTCGATCAGGATGATCTGGACGAAGAGCATCAGGGGCTCGCGCCAGCCGAACTGTTCGCCAGGCTCAAGG
CGAGCATGCCCGACGGCGAGGATCTCGTCGTGACCCATGGCGATGCCTGCTTGCCGAATATCATGGTGGA
AAATGGCCGCTTTTCTGGATTCATCGACTGTGGCCGGCTGGGTGTGGCGGACCGCTATCAGGACATAGCG
TTGGCTACCCGTGATATTGCTGAAGAGCTTGGCGGCGAATGGGCTGACCGCTTCCTCGTGCTTTACGGTA
TCGCCGCTCCCGATTCGCAGCGCATCGCCTTCTATCGCCTTCTTGACGAGTTCTTCTGAGCGGGACTCTG
GGGTTCGAAATGACCGACCAAGCGACGCCCAACCTGCCATCACGAGATTTCGATTCCACCGCCGCCTTCT
ATGAAAGGTTGGGCTTCGGAATCGTTTTCCGGGACGCCGGCTGGATGATCCTCCAGCGCGGGGATCTCAT
GCTGGAGTTCTTCGCCCACCCTAGGGGGAGGCTAACTGAAACACGGAAGGAGACAATACCGGAAGGAACC
CGCGCTATGACGGCAATAAAAAGACAGAATAAAACGCACGGTGTTGGGTCGTTTGTTCATAAACGCGGGG
TTCGGTCCCAGGGCTGGCACTCTGTCGATACCCCACCGAGACCCCATTGGGGCCAATACGCCCGCGTTTC
TTCCTTTTCCCCACCCCACCCCCCAAGTTCGGGTGAAGGCCCAGGGCTCGCAGCCAACGTCGGGGCGGCA
GGCCCTGCCATAGCCTCAGGTTACTCATATATACTTTAGATTGATTTAAAACTTCATTTTTAATTTAAAA
GGATCTAGGTGAAGATCCTTTTTGATAATCTCATGACCAAAATCCCTTAACGTGAGTTTTCGTTCCACTG
AGCGTCAGACCCCGTAGAAAAGATCAAAGGATCTTCTTGAGATCCTTTTTTTCTGCGCGTAATCTGCTGC
TTGCAAACAAAAAAACCACCGCTACCAGCGGTGGTTTGTTTGCCGGATCAAGAGCTACCAACTCTTTTTC
CGAAGGTAACTGGCTTCAGCAGAGCGCAGATACCAAATACTGTTCTTCTAGTGTAGCCGTAGTTAGGCCA
CCACTTCAAGAACTCTGTAGCACCGCCTACATACCTCGCTCTGCTAATCCTGTTACCAGTGGCTGCTGCC
AGTGGCGATAAGTCGTGTCTTACCGGGTTGGACTCAAGACGATAGTTACCGGATAAGGCGCAGCGGTCGG
GCTGAACGGGGGGTTCGTGCACACAGCCCAGCTTGGAGCGAACGACCTACACCGAACTGAGATACCTACA
GCGTGAGCTATGAGAAAGCGCCACGCTTCCCGAAGGGAGAAAGGCGGACAGGTATCCGGTAAGCGGCAGG
GTCGGAACAGGAGAGCGCACGAGGGAGCTTCCAGGGGGAAACGCCTGGTATCTTTATAGTCCTGTCGGGT
TTCGCCACCTCTGACTTGAGCGTCGATTTTTGTGATGCTCGTCAGGGGGGCGGAGCCTATGGAAAAACGC
CAGCAACGCGGCCTTTTTACGGTTCCTGGCCTTTTGCTGGCCTTTTGCTCACATGTTCTTTCCTGCGTTA
TCCCCTGATTCTGTGGATAACCGTATTACCGCCATGCATTAGTTATTAATAGTAATCAATTACGGGGTCA
TTAGTTCATAGCCCATATATGGAGTTCCG
