>Addgene plasmid #28230 | pEGFP-C1-ER alpha | addgene partial sequence | sequence record 135899 | EGFP-C 5'-CATGGTCCTGCTGGAGTTCGTG-3'
AGTCCGGACTCAGATCTCGAGCTCAAGCTTCGAATTCTGCAGTCGACGGTACC
[811 nt withheld, positions 54-864]
